Addgene plasmid #220183: pGM295
Purpose: Expresses exogenous wild-type SEC61B with a C-terminal sfGFP tag
Depositing lab: Jonathan Weissman. Depositing organization: Whitehead Institute for Biomedical Research. Publication: Triaging of alpha-helical proteins to the mitochondrial outer membrane by distinct chaperone machinery based on substrate topology. Muthukumar G, Stevens TA, Inglis AJ, Esantsi TK, Saunders RA, Schulte F, Voorhees RM, Guna A, Weissman JS. Mol Cell. 2024 Mar 21;84(6):1101-1119.e9. doi: 10.1016/j.molcel.2024.01.028. Epub 2024 Feb 29. PubMed 38428433.
Backbone
  Vector backbone: MH0006
  Vector type: Lentiviral
Growth in bacteria
  Bacterial resistance: Ampicillin, 100 μg/mL
  Growth temperature: 37°C
  Growth strain: NEB Stable
  Copy number: High Copy
Gene/Insert
  Gene/Insert name: SEC61B
  Species: H. sapiens (human)
  Insert size (bp): 1035
  Entrez Gene: SEC61B
  Tag / fusion protein: sfGFP (C terminal on insert)
  Cloning method: Gibson Cloning
Terms and licenses: Academic/Nonprofit Terms; Industry Terms: Not Available to Industry
How to cite: pGM295 was a gift from Jonathan Weissman (Addgene plasmid # 220183 ; http://n2t.net/addgene:220183 ; RRID:Addgene_220183)
