[The description below was written by a language model from this plasmid's Addgene catalogue record and pLannotate feature annotations shown in this document.]
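Description:
pGM295 is an HIV-1-derived lentiviral transfer plasmid, built on the MH0006 backbone, for expressing wild-type human SEC61B fused at its C terminus to superfolder GFP in mammalian cells. In bacteria it is maintained through a high-copy ColE1/pUC-type origin and selected with ampicillin via the bla gene. The backbone also carries remnants typical of older lentiviral vectors. These include fragments of the tetracycline resistance gene, bom and rop, as well as an SV40 promoter-driven gpt cassette with SV40 small t intron and polyadenylation sequences. This cassette lies outside the packaged region.

The viral portion runs from a truncated 5' LTR through the Ψ packaging signal, a partial gag sequence, the Rev response element and the cPPT/CTS, and ends in a ΔU3 self-inactivating 3' LTR. Together these allow Rev-dependent export and packaging of the genomic RNA when helper functions are supplied in trans, and the integrated provirus lacks LTR promoter activity. Between these elements, the EF-1α core promoter with its intron A drives a cassette containing TagBFP, followed by the Sec61β coding sequence and then superfolder GFP, with a WPRE downstream to enhance transcript stability and expression. The feature table leaves a short unannotated gap between TagBFP and Sec61β, and the record does not state what links them. An arrangement of this kind could provide a blue expression reference alongside the GFP-tagged protein, but that is not documented here.

Sec61β is a tail-anchored subunit of the endoplasmic reticulum translocon. The associated publication concerns the sorting of alpha-helical membrane proteins by chaperone machinery, which is consistent with use of this construct as a fluorescent reporter for membrane protein targeting or stability in transduced cells.
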