Features (pLannotate 1.2.2; 36 found; start..end, strand, type, name):
     21..89      +  CDS            nef (fragment): NEF_HV1Z2 - Experimental evidence at protein level: Swiss-Prot protein existence level 1. Extracellular Nef protein targets CD4(+) T-lymphocytes for apoptosis by interacting with CXCR4 surface receptors. From Human immunodeficiency virus type 1 group M subtype D (isolate Z2/CDC-Z34) (HIV-1).
     91..324     +  LTR            3' LTR (ΔU3): self-inactivating 3' long terminal repeat (LTR) from HIV-1
    349..367     -  promoter       SP6 promoter: promoter for bacteriophage SP6 RNA polymerase
    595..874     +  CDS            TcR (fragment): tetracycline efflux protein; tet; confers resistance to tetracycline
    875..923     -  misc_feature   bom (fragment): basis of mobility region from pBR322
   1025..1060    -  CDS            rop (fragment): Rop protein, which maintains plasmids at low copy number; rop
   1155..1259    +  promoter       AmpR promoter: bla
   1260..2120    +  CDS            AmpR: β-lactamase; bla; confers resistance to ampicillin, carbenicillin, and related antibiotics
   2291..2879    +  rep_origin     ori: high-copy-number ColE1/pMB1/pBR322/pUC origin of replication
   3062..3118    +  CDS            lacI (fragment): lac repressor; lacI; The lac repressor binds to the lac operator to inhibit transcription in E. coli. This inhibition can be relieved by adding lactose or isopropyl-β-D-thiogalactopyranoside (IPTG).
   3125..3454    +  promoter       SV40 promoter: SV40 enhancer and early promoter
   3654..3773    +  CDS            gpt (fragment): XGPT_ECOLI - Also known as gpp, gxu. Experimental evidence at protein level: Swiss-Prot protein existence level 1. Purine salvage pathway enzyme that catalyzes the transfer of the ribosyl-5-phosphate group from 5-phospho-alpha-D-ribose 1- diphosphate (PRPP) to the N9 position of the 6-oxopurines guanine and xanthine to form the corresponding ribonucleotides GMP (guanosine 5'- monophosphate) and XMP (xanthosine 5'-monophosphate), with the release of PPi. To a lesser extent, also acts on hypoxanthine (PubMed:9100006, PubMed:3886014). Does not ribophosphorylate adenine (PubMed:3886014). From Esch
   3773..4108    +  CDS            gpt (fragment): XGPT_ECOLI - Also known as gpp, gxu. Experimental evidence at protein level: Swiss-Prot protein existence level 1. Purine salvage pathway enzyme that catalyzes the transfer of the ribosyl-5-phosphate group from 5-phospho-alpha-D-ribose 1- diphosphate (PRPP) to the N9 position of the 6-oxopurines guanine and xanthine to form the corresponding ribonucleotides GMP (guanosine 5'- monophosphate) and XMP (xanthosine 5'-monophosphate), with the release of PPi. To a lesser extent, also acts on hypoxanthine (PubMed:9100006, PubMed:3886014). Does not ribophosphorylate adenine (PubMed:3886014). From Esch
   4203..4508    +  CDS            frsA (fragment): FRSA_ECOLI - Also known as yafA. Experimental evidence at protein level: Swiss-Prot protein existence level 1. Catalyzes the hydrolysis of esters (PubMed:15808744). Displays esterase activity toward pNP-butyrate (PubMed:15808744). May stimulate mixed-acid fermentation by acting as a fermentation/respiration switch that down-regulates respiration and up- regulates fermentation rates (PubMed:15169777). From Escherichia coli (strain K12).
   4512..4586    +  CDS            small t antigen (fragment): SV40 (simian virus 40) small t antigen
   4588..4653    +  intron         small t intron: SV40 (simian virus 40) small t antigen intron
   4783..4803    +  CDS            SV40 NLS: nuclear localization signal of SV40 (simian virus 40) large T antigen
   5122..5205    +  CDS            large T antigen (fragment): large T antigen from SV40 (simian virus 40)
   5228..5362    +  polyA_signal   SV40 poly(A) signal: SV40 polyadenylation signal
   5529..5858    +  CDS            nef (fragment): NEF_HV1BR - Experimental evidence at protein level: Swiss-Prot protein existence level 1. Extracellular Nef protein targets CD4(+) T-lymphocytes for apoptosis by interacting with CXCR4 surface receptors (PubMed:14990729). From Human immunodeficiency virus type 1 group M subtype B (isolate BRU/LAI) (HIV-1).
   5906..6163    +  LTR            5' LTR (truncated): truncated 5' long terminal repeat (LTR) from HIV-1
   6210..6335    +  misc_feature   HIV-1 Ψ: packaging signal of human immunodeficiency virus type 1
   6319..6657    +  CDS            HIV-1 gag (fragment): gag protein from human immunodeficiency virus 1; gag
   6832..7065    +  misc_feature   RRE: The Rev response element (RRE) of HIV-1 allows for Rev-dependent mRNA export from the nucleus to the cytoplasm.
   7442..7542    +  CDS            Rev (fragment): human immunodeficiency virus 1 (HIV-1) Rev protein; rev; enhances nuclear export of unspliced and incompletely spliced viral mRNAs
   7579..7696    +  misc_feature   cPPT/CTS: central polypurine tract and central termination sequence of HIV-1
   7733..7756    -  misc_feature   MCS (fragment): pBluescript multiple cloning site
   8447..8658    +  promoter       EF-1α core promoter: core promoter for human elongation factor EF-1α
   8659..9597    +  intron         EF-1α intron A: intron upstream of the start codon of human EF-1α
   9669..10367   +  CDS            TagBFP: TagBFP is a basic (constitutively fluorescent) blue fluorescent protein published in 2008, derived from Entacmaea quadricolor. It is reported to be a very rapidly-maturing monomer with very low acid sensitivity.
  10452..10739   +  CDS            Sec61β: human Sec61β subunit of the translocon in the endoplasmic reticulum; SEC61B
  10770..11480   +  CDS            Superfolder GFP: Superfolder GFP is a basic (constitutively fluorescent) green fluorescent protein published in 2005, derived from Aequorea victoria. It is reported to be a very rapidly-maturing weak dimer.
  11523..11545   +  misc_feature   MCS (fragment): pUC18/19 multiple cloning site
  11546..11564   +  misc_feature   MCS (fragment): pBluescript multiple cloning site
  11564..12152   +  misc_feature   WPRE: woodchuck hepatitis virus posttranscriptional regulatory element
  12153..4       +  misc_feature   MCS (fragment) (across the origin): pBluescript multiple cloning site
>Addgene plasmid #220183 | pGM295 | addgene full sequence | sequence record 434277 | Addgene NGS Result
AGGGAATTAATTCGAGCTCGGTACCTTTAAGACCAATGACTTACAAGGCAGCTGTAGATCTTAGCCACTT
TTTAAAAGAAAAGGGGGGACTGGAAGGGCTAATTCACTCCCAACGAAGACAAGATCTGCTTTTTGCTTGT
ACTGGGTCTCTCTGGTTAGACCAGATCTGAGCCTGGGAGCTCTCTGGCTAACTAGGGAACCCACTGCTTA
AGCCTCAATAAAGCTTGCCTTGAGTGCTTCAAGTAGTGTGTGCCCGTCTGTTGTGTGACTCTGGTAACTA
GAGATCCCTCAGACCCTTTTAGTCAGTGTGGAAAATCTCTAGCAGCATCTAGAATTAATTCCGTGTATTC
TATAGTGTCACCTAAATCGTATGTGTATGATACATAAGGTTATGTATTAATTGTAGCCGCGTTCTAACGA
CAATATGTACAAGCCTAATTGTGTAGCATCTGGCTTACTGAAGCAGACCCTATCATCTCTCTCGTAAACT
GCCGTCAGAGTCGGTTTGGTTGGACGAACCTTCTGAGTTTCTGGTAACGCCGTCCCGCACCCGGAAATGG
TCAGCGAACCAATCAGCAGGGTCATCGCTAGCCAGATCCTCTACGCCGGACGCATCGTGGCCGGCATCAC
CGGCGCCACAGGTGCGGTTGCTGGCGCCTATATCGCCGACATCACCGATGGGGAAGATCGGGCTCGCCAC
TTCGGGCTCATGAGCGCTTGTTTCGGCGTGGGTATGGTGGCAGGCCCCGTGGCCGGGGGACTGTTGGGCG
CCATCTCCTTGCATGCACCATTCCTTGCGGCGGCGGTGCTCAACGGCCTCAACCTACTACTGGGCTGCTT
CCTAATGCAGGAGTCGCATAAGGGAGAGCGTCGAATGGTGCACTCTCAGTACAATCTGCTCTGATGCCGC
ATAGTTAAGCCAGCCCCGACACCCGCCAACACCCGCTGACGCGCCCTGACGGGCTTGTCTGCTCCCGGCA
TCCGCTTACAGACAAGCTGTGACCGTCTCCGGGAGCTGCATGTGTCAGAGGTTTTCACCGTCATCACCGA
AACGCGCGAGACGAAAGGGCCTCGTGATACGCCTATTTTTATAGGTTAATGTCATGATAATAATGGTTTC
TTAGACGTCAGGTGGCACTTTTCGGGGAAATGTGCGCGGAACCCCTATTTGTTTATTTTTCTAAATACAT
TCAAATATGTATCCGCTCATGAGACAATAACCCTGATAAATGCTTCAATAATATTGAAAAAGGAAGAGTA
TGAGTATTCAACATTTCCGTGTCGCCCTTATTCCCTTTTTTGCGGCATTTTGCCTTCCTGTTTTTGCTCA
CCCAGAAACGCTGGTGAAAGTAAAAGATGCTGAAGATCAGTTGGGTGCACGAGTGGGTTACATCGAACTG
GATCTCAACAGCGGTAAGATCCTTGAGAGTTTTCGCCCCGAAGAACGTTTTCCAATGATGAGCACTTTTA
AAGTTCTGCTATGTGGCGCGGTATTATCCCGTATTGACGCCGGGCAAGAGCAACTCGGTCGCCGCATACA
CTATTCTCAGAATGACTTGGTTGAGTACTCACCAGTCACAGAAAAGCATCTTACGGATGGCATGACAGTA
AGAGAATTATGCAGTGCTGCCATAACCATGAGTGATAACACTGCGGCCAACTTACTTCTGACAACGATCG
GAGGACCGAAGGAGCTAACCGCTTTTTTGCACAACATGGGGGATCATGTAACTCGCCTTGATCGTTGGGA
ACCGGAGCTGAATGAAGCCATACCAAACGACGAGCGTGACACCACGATGCCTGTAGCAATGGCAACAACG
TTGCGCAAACTATTAACTGGCGAACTACTTACTCTAGCTTCCCGGCAACAATTAATAGACTGGATGGAGG
CGGATAAAGTTGCAGGACCACTTCTGCGCTCGGCCCTTCCGGCTGGCTGGTTTATTGCTGATAAATCTGG
AGCCGGTGAGCGTGGGTCTCGCGGTATCATTGCAGCACTGGGGCCAGATGGTAAGCCCTCCCGTATCGTA
GTTATCTACACGACGGGGAGTCAGGCAACTATGGATGAACGAAATAGACAGATCGCTGAGATAGGTGCCT
CACTGATTAAGCATTGGTAACTGTCAGACCAAGTTTACTCATATATACTTTAGATTGATTTAAAACTTCA
TTTTTAATTTAAAAGGATCTAGGTGAAGATCCTTTTTGATAATCTCATGACCAAAATCCCTTAACGTGAG
TTTTCGTTCCACTGAGCGTCAGACCCCGTAGAAAAGATCAAAGGATCTTCTTGAGATCCTTTTTTTCTGC
GCGTAATCTGCTGCTTGCAAACAAAAAAACCACCGCTACCAGCGGTGGTTTGTTTGCCGGATCAAGAGCT
ACCAACTCTTTTTCCGAAGGTAACTGGCTTCAGCAGAGCGCAGATACCAAATACTGTTCTTCTAGTGTAG
CCGTAGTTAGGCCACCACTTCAAGAACTCTGTAGCACCGCCTACATACCTCGCTCTGCTAATCCTGTTAC
CAGTGGCTGCTGCCAGTGGCGATAAGTCGTGTCTTACCGGGTTGGACTCAAGACGATAGTTACCGGATAA
GGCGCAGCGGTCGGGCTGAACGGGGGGTTCGTGCACACAGCCCAGCTTGGAGCGAACGACCTACACCGAA
CTGAGATACCTACAGCGTGAGCTATGAGAAAGCGCCACGCTTCCCGAAGGGAGAAAGGCGGACAGGTATC
CGGTAAGCGGCAGGGTCGGAACAGGAGAGCGCACGAGGGAGCTTCCAGGGGGAAACGCCTGGTATCTTTA
TAGTCCTGTCGGGTTTCGCCACCTCTGACTTGAGCGTCGATTTTTGTGATGCTCGTCAGGGGGGCGGAGC
CTATGGAAAAACGCCAGCAACGCGGCCTTTTTACGGTTCCTGGCCTTTTGCTGGCCTTTTGCTCACATGT
TCTTTCCTGCGTTATCCCCTGATTCTGTGGATAACCGTATTACCGCCTTTGAGTGAGCTGATACCGCTCG
CCGCAGCCGAACGACCGAGCGCAGCGAGTCAGTGAGCGAGGAAGCGGAAGAGCGCCCAATACGCAAACCG
CCTCTCCCCGCGCGTTGGCCGATTCATTAATGCAGCTGTGGAATGTGTGTCAGTTAGGGTGTGGAAAGTC
CCCAGGCTCCCCAGCAGGCAGAAGTATGCAAAGCATGCATCTCAATTAGTCAGCAACCAGGTGTGGAAAG
TCCCCAGGCTCCCCAGCAGGCAGAAGTATGCAAAGCATGCATCTCAATTAGTCAGCAACCATAGTCCCGC
CCCTAACTCCGCCCATCCCGCCCCTAACTCCGCCCAGTTCCGCCCATTCTCCGCCCCATGGCTGACTAAT
TTTTTTTATTTATGCAGAGGCCGAGGCCGCCTCGGCCTCTGAGCTATTCCAGAAGTAGTGAGGAGGCTTT
TTTGGAGGCCTAGGCTTTTGCAAAAAGCTTGGACACAAGACAGGCTTGCGAGATATGTTTGAGAATACCA
CTTTATCCCGCGTCAGGGAGAGGCAGTGCGTAAAAAGACGCGGACTCATGTGAAATACTGGTTTTTAGTG
CGCCAGATCTCTATAATCTCGCGCAACCTATTTTCCCCTCGAACACTTTTTAAGCCGTAGATAAACAGGC
TGGGACACTTCACATGAGCGAAAAATACATCGTCACCTGGGACATGTTGCAGATCCATGCACGTAAACTC
GCAAGCCGACTGATGCCTTCTGAACAATGGAAAGGCATTATTGCCGTAAGCCGTGGCGGTCTGTACCGGG
TGCGTTACTGGCGCGTGAACTGGGTATTCGTCATGTCGATACCGTTTGTATTTCCAGCTACGATCACGAC
AACCAGCGCGAGCTTAAAGTGCTGAAACGCGCAGAAGGCGATGGCGAAGGCTTCATCGTTATTGATGACC
TGGTGGATACCGGTGGTACTGCGGTTGCGATTCGTGAAATGTATCCAAAAGCGCACTTTGTCACCATCTT
CGCAAAACCGGCTGGTCGTCCGCTGGTTGATGACTATGTTGTTGATATCCCGCAAGATACCTGGATTGAA
CAGCCGTGGGATATGGGCGTCGTATTCGTCCCGCCAATCTCCGGTCGCTAATCTTTTCAACGCCTGGCAC
TGCCGGGCGTTGTTCTTTTTAACTTCAGGCGGGTTACAATAGTTTCCAGTAAGTATTCTGGAGGCTGCAT
CCATGACACAGGCAAACCTGAGCGAAACCCTGTTCAAACCCCGCTTTAAACATCCTGAAACCTCGACGCT
AGTCCGCCGCTTTAATCACGGCGCACAACCGCCTGTGCAGTCGGCCCTTGATGGTAAAACCATCCCTCAC
TGGTATCGCATGATTAACCGTCTGATGTGGATCTGGCGCGGCATTGACCCACGCGAAATCCTCGACGTCC
AGGCACGTATTGTGATGAGCGATGCCGAACGTACCGACGATGATTTATACGATACGGTGATTGGCTACCG
TGGCGGCAACTGGATTTATGAGTGGGCCCCGGATCTTTGTGAAGGAACCTTACTTCTGTGGTGTGACATA
ATTGGACAAACTACCTACAGAGATTTAAAGCTCTAAGGTAAATATAAAATTTTTAAGTGTATAATGTGTT
AAACTACTGATTCTAATTGTTTGTGTATTTTAGATTCCAACCTATGGAACTGATGAATGGGAGCAGTGGT
GGAATGCCTTTAATGAGGAAAACCTGTTTTGCTCAGAAGAAATGCCATCTAGTGATGATGAGGCTACTGC
TGACTCTCAACATTCTACTCCTCCAAAAAAGAAGAGAAAGGTAGAAGACCCCAAGGACTTTCCTTCAGAA
TTGCTAAGTTTTTTGAGTCATGCTGTGTTTAGTAATAGAACTCTTGCTTGCTTTGCTATTTACACCACAA
AGGAAAAAGCTGCACTGCTATACAAGAAAATTATGGAAAAATATTCTGTAACCTTTATAAGTAGGCATAA
CAGTTATAATCATAACATACTGTTTTTTCTTACTCCACACAGGCATAGAGTGTCTGCTATTAATAACTAT
GCTCAAAAATTGTGTACCTTTAGCTTTTTAATTTGTAAAGGGGTTAATAAGGAATATTTGATGTATAGTG
CCTTGACTAGAGATCATAATCAGCCATACCACATTTGTAGAGGTTTTACTTGCTTTAAAAAACCTCCCAC
ACCTCCCCCTGAACCTGAAACATAAAATGAATGCAATTGTTGTTGTTAACTTGTTTATTGCAGCTTATAA
TGGTTACAAATAAAGCAATAGCATCACAAATTTCACAAATAAAGCATTTTTTTCACTGCATTCTAGTTGT
GGTTTGTCCAAACTCATCAATGTATCTTATCATGTCTGGATCAACTGGATAACTCAAGCTAACCAAAATC
ATCCCAAACTTCCCACCCCATACCCTATTACCACTGCCAATTACCTGTGGTTTCATTTACTCTAAACCTG
TGATTCCTCTGAATTATTTTCATTTTAAAGAAATTGTATTTGTTAAATATGTACTACAAACTTAGTAGTT
GGAAGGGCTAATTCACTCCCAAAGAAGACAAGATATCCTTGATCTGTGGATCTACCACACACAAGGCTAC
TTCCCTGATTAGCAGAACTACACACCAGGGCCAGGGGTCAGATATCCACTGACCTTTGGATGGTGCTACA
AGCTAGTACCAGTTGAGCCAGATAAGGTAGAAGAGGCCAATAAAGGAGAGAACACCAGCTTGTTACACCC
TGTGAGCCTGCATGGGATGGATGACCCGGAGAGAGAAGTGTTAGAGTGGAGGTTTGACAGCCGCCTAGCA
TTTCATCACGTGGCCCGAGAGCTGCATCCGGAGTACTTCAAGAACTGCTGATATCGAGCTTGCTACAAGG
GACTTTCCGCTGGGGACTTTCCAGGGAGGCGTGGCCTGGGCGGGACTGGGGAGTGGCGAGCCCTCAGATC
CTGCATATAAGCAGCTGCTTTTTGCCTGTACTGGGTCTCTCTGGTTAGACCAGATCTGAGCCTGGGAGCT
CTCTGGCTAACTAGGGAACCCACTGCTTAAGCCTCAATAAAGCTTGCCTTGAGTGCTTCAAGTAGTGTGT
GCCCGTCTGTTGTGTGACTCTGGTAACTAGAGATCCCTCAGACCCTTTTAGTCAGTGTGGAAAATCTCTA
GCAGTGGCGCCCGAACAGGGACTTGAAAGCGAAAGGGAAACCAGAGGAGCTCTCTCGACGCAGGACTCGG
CTTGCTGAAGCGCGCACGGCAAGAGGCGAGGGGCGGCGACTGGTGAGTACGCCAAAAATTTTGACTAGCG
GAGGCTAGAAGGAGAGAGATGGGTGCGAGAGCGTCAGTATTAAGCGGGGGAGAATTAGATCGCGATGGGA
AAAAATTCGGTTAAGGCCAGGGGGAAAGAAAAAATATAAATTAAAACATATAGTATGGGCAAGCAGGGAG
CTAGAACGATTCGCAGTTAATCCTGGCCTGTTAGAAACATCAGAAGGCTGTAGACAAATACTGGGACAGC
TACAACCATCCCTTCAGACAGGATCAGAAGAACTTAGATCATTATATAATACAGTAGCAACCCTCTATTG
TGTGCATCAAAGGATAGAGATAAAAGACACCAAGGAAGCTTTAGACAAGATAGAGGAAGAGCAAAACAAA
AGTAAGACCACCGCACAGCAAGCGGCCGGCCGCTGATCTTCAGACCTGGAGGAGGAGATATGAGGGACAA
TTGGAGAAGTGAATTATATAAATATAAAGTAGTAAAAATTGAACCATTAGGAGTAGCACCCACCAAGGCA
AAGAGAAGAGTGGTGCAGAGAGAAAAAAGAGCAGTGGGAATAGGAGCTTTGTTCCTTGGGTTCTTGGGAG
CAGCAGGAAGCACTATGGGCGCAGCGTCAATGACGCTGACGGTACAGGCCAGACAATTATTGTCTGGTAT
AGTGCAGCAGCAGAACAATTTGCTGAGGGCTATTGAGGCGCAACAGCATCTGTTGCAACTCACAGTCTGG
GGCATCAAGCAGCTCCAGGCAAGAATCCTGGCTGTGGAAAGATACCTAAAGGATCAACAGCTCCTGGGGA
TTTGGGGTTGCTCTGGAAAACTCATTTGCACCACTGCTGTGCCTTGGAATGCTAGTTGGAGTAATAAATC
TCTGGAACAGATTTGGAATCACACGACCTGGATGGAGTGGGACAGAGAAATTAACAATTACACAAGCTTA
ATACACTCCTTAATTGAAGAATCGCAAAACCAGCAAGAAAAGAATGAACAAGAATTATTGGAATTAGATA
AATGGGCAAGTTTGTGGAATTGGTTTAACATAACAAATTGGCTGTGGTATATAAAATTATTCATAATGAT
AGTAGGAGGCTTGGTAGGTTTAAGAATAGTTTTTGCTGTACTTTCTATAGTGAATAGAGTTAGGCAGGGA
TATTCACCATTATCGTTTCAGACCCACCTCCCAACCCCGAGGGGACCCGACAGGCCCGAAGGAATAGAAG
AAGAAGGTGGAGAGAGAGACAGAGACAGATCCATTCGATTAGTGAACGGATCTCGACGGTATCGCCAAAT
GGCAGTATTCATCCACAATTTTAAAAGAAAAGGGGGGATTGGGGGGTACAGTGCAGGGGAAAGAATAGTA
GACATAATAGCAACAGACATACAAACTAAAGAATTACAAAAACAAATTACAAAAATTCAAAATTTTCGGG
TTTATTACAGGGACAGCAGAGATCCAGTTTGGATCGATAAGCTTGATATCGAATTCGGGAGGTGGTCCCT
GCAGTTACGCCAATGATAACCCCCGCCAGAAAAATCTTAGTAGCCTTCCCTTTTTGTTTTCCGTGCCCCA
ACTCGGCGGATTGACTCGGCCCCTTCCGGAAACACCCGAATCAACTTCTAGTCAAATTATTGTTCACGCC
GCAATGACCCACCCCTGGCCCGCGTCTGTGGAACTGACCCCTGGTGTACAGGAGAGTTCGCTGCTGAAAG
TGGTCCCAAAGGGGTACTAGTTTTTAAGCTCCCAACTCCCCCTCCCCCAGCGTCTGGAGGATTCCACACC
CTCGCACCGCAGGGGCGAGGAAGTGGGCGGAGTCCGGTTTTGGCGCCAGCCGCTGAGGCTGCCAAGCAGA
AAAGCCACCGCTGAGGAGACTCCGGTCACTGTCCTCGCCCCGCCTCCCCCTTCCCTCCCCTTGGGGACCA
CCGGGCGCCACGCCGCGAACGGTAAGTGCCGCGGTCGTCGGCGCCTCCGCCCTCCCCCTAGGGCCCCAAT
TCCCAGCGGGCGCGGCGCGCGGCCCCTCCCCCCGCCGGGCGCGCGCCCGCTGCCCCGCCCTTCGTGGCCG
CCCGGCGTGGGCGGTGCCACCCCTCCCCCCGGCGGCCCCGCGCGCAGCTCCCGGCTCCCTCCCCCTTCGG
ATGTGGCTTGAGCTGTAGGCGCGGAGGGGCTCCGGTGCCCGTCAGTGGGCAGAGCGCACATCGCCCACAG
TCCCCGAGAAGTTGGGGGGAGGGGTCGGCAATTGAACCGGTGCCTAGAGAAGGTGGCGCGGGGTAAACTG
GGAAAGTGATGTCGTGTACTGGCTCCGCCTTTTTCCCGAGGGTGGGGGAGAACCGTATATAAGTGCAGTA
GTCGCCGTGAACGTTCTTTTTCGCAACGGGTTTGCCGCCAGAACACAGGTAAGTGCCGTGTGTGGTTCCC
GCGGGCCTGGCCTCTTTACGGGTTATGGCCCTTGCGTGCCTTGAATTACTTCCACCTGGCTGCAGTACGT
GATTCTTGATCCCGAGCTTCGGGTTGGAAGTGGGTGGGAGAGTTCGAGGCCTTGCGCTTAAGGAGCCCCT
TCGCCTCGTGCTTGAGTTGAGGCCTGGCCTGGGCGCTGGGGCCGCCGCGTGCGAATCTGGTGGCACCTTC
GCGCCTGTCTCGCTGCTTTCGATAAGTCTCTAGCCATTTAAAATTTTTGATGACCTGCTGCGACGCTTTT
TTTCTGGCAAGATAGTCTTGTAAATGCGGGCCAAGATCTGCACACTGGTATTTCGGTTTTTGGGGCCGCG
GGCGGCGACGGGGCCCGTGCGTCCCAGCGCACATGTTCGGCGAGGCGGGGCCTGCGAGCGCGGCCACCGA
GAATCGGACGGGGGTAGTCTCAAGCTGGCCGGCCTGCTCTGGTGCCTGGCCTCGCGCCGCCGTGTATCGC
CCCGCCCTGGGCGGCAAGGCTGGCCCGGTCGGCACCAGTTGCGTGAGCGGAAAGATGGCCGCTTCCCGGC
CCTGCTGCAGGGAGCTCAAAATGGAGGACGCGGCGCTCGGGAGAGCGGGCGGGTGAGTCACCCACACAAA
GGAAAAGGGCCTTTCCGTCCTCAGCCGTCGCTTCATGTGACTCCACGGAGTACCGGGCGCCGTCCAGGCA
CCTCGATTAGTTCTCGAGCTTTTGGAGTACGTCGTCTTTAGGTTGGGGGGAGGGGTTTTATGCGATGGAG
TTTCCCCACACTGAGTGGGTGGAGACTGAAGTTAGGCCAGCTTGGCACTTGATGTAATTCTCCTTGGAAT
TTGCCCTTTTTGAGTTTGGATCTTGGTTCATTCTCAAGCCTCAGACAGTGGTTCAAAGTTTTTTTCTTCC
ATTTCAGGTGTCGTGGAATTCTCACGCGTCTGCAGGATATCAAGCTTGCGGTACCGCGGGCCCGAAGCTT
ACGCCACCATGAGCGAGCTGATTAAGGAGAACATGCACATGAAGCTGTACATGGAGGGCACCGTGGACAA
CCATCACTTCAAGTGCACATCCGAGGGCGAAGGCAAGCCCTACGAGGGCACCCAGACCATGAGAATCAAG
GTGGTCGAGGGCGGCCCTCTCCCCTTCGCCTTCGACATCCTGGCTACTAGCTTCCTCTACGGCAGCAAGA
CCTTCATCAACCACACCCAGGGCATCCCCGACTTCTTCAAGCAGTCCTTCCCTGAGGGCTTCACATGGGA
GAGAGTCACCACATACGAAGACGGGGGCGTGCTGACCGCTACCCAGGACACCAGCCTCCAGGACGGCTGC
CTCATCTACAACGTCAAGATCAGAGGGGTGAACTTCACATCCAACGGCCCTGTGATGCAGAAGAAAACAC
TCGGCTGGGAGGCCTTCACCGAGACGCTGTACCCCGCTGACGGCGGCCTGGAAGGCAGAAACGACATGGC
CCTGAAGCTCGTGGGCGGGAGCCATCTGATCGCAAACATCAAGACCACATATAGATCCAAGAAACCCGCT
AAGAACCTCAAGATGCCTGGCGTCTACTATGTGGACTACAGACTGGAAAGAATCAAGGAGGCCAACAACG
AGACCTACGTCGAGCAGCACGAGGTGGCAGTGGCCAGATACTGCGACCTCCCTAGCAAACTGGGGCACAA
GCTTAATGGAAGCGGAGCTACTAACTTCAGCCTGCTGAAGCAGGCTGGAGACGTGGAGGAGAACCCTGGA
CCTGGATCCGGATCCGGATCTCCTGGTCCGACCCCCAGTGGCACTAACGTGGGATCCTCAGGGCGCTCTC
CCAGCAAAGCAGTGGCCGCCCGAGCGGCGGGATCCACTGTCCGGCAGAGGAAAAATGCCAGCTGTGGGAC
AAGGAGTGCAGGCCGCACAACCTCGGCAGGCACCGGGGGGATGTGGCGATTCTACACTCCAGGATCCTCA
CCTGGGCTCAAAGTTGGCCCTGTTCCAGTATTGGTTATGAGTCTTCTGTTCATCGCTTCTGTATTTATGT
TGCACATTTGGGGCAAGTACACTCGTTCGGGCGGATCCGGTTCCGGAGGTTCGAGCTCAAGCAAAGGAGA
AGAACTTTTCACTGGAGTTGTCCCAATTCTTGTTGAATTAGATGGTGATGTTAATGGGCACAAATTTTCT
GTCCGTGGAGAGGGTGAAGGTGATGCTACAAACGGAAAACTCACCCTTAAATTTATTTGCACTACTGGAA
AACTACCTGTTCCGTGGCCAACACTTGTCACTACTCTGACCTATGGTGTTCAATGCTTTTCCCGTTATCC
GGATCACATGAAACGGCATGACTTTTTCAAGAGTGCCATGCCCGAAGGTTATGTACAGGAACGCACTATA
TCTTTCAAAGATGACGGGACCTACAAGACGCGTGCTGAAGTCAAGTTTGAAGGTGATACCCTTGTTAATC
GTATCGAGTTAAAGGGTATTGATTTTAAAGAAGATGGAAACATTCTTGGACACAAACTAGAGTACAACTT
TAACTCACACAATGTATACATCACGGCAGACAAACAAAAGAATGGAATCAAAGCTAACTTCAAAATTCGC
CACAACGTTGAAGATGGTTCCGTTCAACTAGCAGACCATTATCAACAAAATACTCCAATTGGCGATGGCC
CTGTCCTTTTACCAGACAACCATTACCTGTCGACACAATCTGTCCTTTCGAAAGATCCCAACGAAAAGCG
TGACCACATGGTCCTTCTTGAGTTTGTAACTGCTGCTGGGATTACACATGGCATGGATGAGCTCTACAAA
TAACTCGAGTCTAGAGGGCCCGTTTAAACCCGCTGATCAGCCTCGACCTGCAGGCATGCAAGCTTGATAT
CAAGCTTATCGATAATCAACCTCTGGATTACAAAATTTGTGAAAGATTGACTGGTATTCTTAACTATGTT
GCTCCTTTTACGCTATGTGGATACGCTGCTTTAATGCCTTTGTATCATGCTATTGCTTCCCGTATGGCTT
TCATTTTCTCCTCCTTGTATAAATCCTGGTTGCTGTCTCTTTATGAGGAGTTGTGGCCCGTTGTCAGGCA
ACGTGGCGTGGTGTGCACTGTGTTTGCTGACGCAACCCCCACTGGTTGGGGCATTGCCACCACCTGTCAG
CTCCTTTCCGGGACTTTCGCTTTCCCCCTCCCTATTGCCACGGCGGAACTCATCGCCGCCTGCCTTGCCC
GCTGCTGGACAGGGGCTCGGCTGTTGGGCACTGACAATTCCGTGGTGTTGTCGGGGAAATCATCGTCCTT
TCCTTGGCTGCTCGCCTGTGTTGCCACCTGGATTCTGCGCGGGACGTCCTTCTGCTACGTCCCTTCGGCC
CTCAATCCAGCGGACCTTCCTTCCCGCGGCCTGCTGCCGGCTCTGCGGCCTCTTCCGCGTCTTCGCCTTC
GCCCTCAGACGAGTCGGATCTCCCTTTGGGCCGCCTCCCCGCATCGATACCGTCGACCTCG
